Addgene plasmid #57270: Dronpa-ER-2
Purpose: Localization: Endoplasmic Reticulum, Excitation: 503, Emission: 518
Depositing lab: Michael Davidson. Depositing organization: Florida State University, Tallahassee.
Backbone
  Vector backbone: Dronpa
  Backbone size w/o insert (bp): 4750
  Vector type: Mammalian Expression
  Selectable markers: Neomycin (select with G418)
Growth in bacteria
  Bacterial resistance: Kanamycin, 50 μg/mL
  Growth temperature: 37°C
  Growth strain: DH5alpha
  Copy number: High Copy
Gene/Insert
  Gene/Insert name: ER (alt name: NM_004343.3)
  Species: H. sapiens (human)
  Mutation: ER Signal Peptide
  Entrez Gene: CALR (a.k.a. CALR1, CRT, HEL-S-99n, RO, SSA, cC1qR)
  Promoter: CMV
  Tag / fusion protein: Dronpa
  Cloning method: Unknown
  Sequencing primers: 5′ CMV-F; 3′ SV40pA-R
Terms and licenses: Academic/Nonprofit Terms; Industry Terms
Depositor comments: . Excitation = 503; Emission = 518
How to cite: Dronpa-ER-2 was a gift from Michael Davidson (Addgene plasmid # 57270 ; http://n2t.net/addgene:57270 ; RRID:Addgene_57270)
