[The description below was written by a language model from this plasmid's Addgene catalogue record.]
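Description:
Dronpa-ER-2 is a mammalian expression plasmid built on a Dronpa fluorescent-protein backbone of about 4.75 kb (without insert), designed to direct the Dronpa reporter to the endoplasmic reticulum. It is maintained as a high-copy plasmid in E. coli under kanamycin selection, and it carries a neomycin resistance marker so that transfected mammalian cells can be selected with G418. The record does not list the origin of replication or give a feature table, so details of the backbone beyond these markers are not stated.

The insert is the ER signal peptide derived from human calreticulin (CALR), an abundant ER-lumenal chaperone. It is fused to Dronpa and expressed from the strong constitutive CMV promoter; the use of an SV40 polyA reverse sequencing primer suggests an SV40 polyadenylation signal downstream of the cassette. A signal peptide of this kind directs the nascent fusion protein into the ER through the secretory translocation machinery. The record does not say whether a separate ER retention motif is also present, nor does it specify the orientation of the fusion or any linker.

Dronpa is a green fluorescent protein, listed here with excitation at 503 nm and emission at 518 nm, and it is generally known for reversible photoswitching between bright and dark states. The construct's stated purpose is ER localization, so it serves as a fluorescent organelle marker for imaging ER morphology and dynamics in live or fixed mammalian cells. Dronpa's switching behaviour may also make it suitable for tracking or super-resolution approaches.
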