>Addgene plasmid #57270 | Dronpa-ER-2 | depositor partial sequence | sequence record 88408 | insert sequence
GATCCGCTAGCATGCTGCTATCCGTGCCGTTGCTGCTCGGCCTCCTCGGCCTGGCCGTCGCCGACCGGTG
TGTGATTAAACCAGACATGAAGATCAAGCTGCGTATGGAAGGCGCTGTAAATGGACACCCGTTCGCGATT
GAAGGAGTTGGCCTTGGGAAGCCTTTCGAGGGAAAACAGAGTATGGACCTTAAAGTCAAAGAAGGCGGAC
CTCTGCCTTTCGCCTATGACATCTTGACAACTGTGTTCTGTTACGGCAACAGGGTATTCGCCAAATACCC
AGAAAATATAGTAGACTATTTCAAGCAGTCGTTTCCTGAGGGCTACTCTTGGGAACGAAGCATGAATTAC
GAAGACGGGGGCATTTGTAACGCGACAAACGACATAACCCTGGATGGTGACTGTTATATCTATGAAATTC
GATTTGATGGTGTGAACTTTCCTGCCAATGGTCCAGTTATGCAGAAGAGGACTGTGAAATGGGAGCCATC
CACTGAGAAATTGTATGTGCGTGATGGAGTGCTGAAGGGTGATGTTAACATGGCTCTGTCGCTTGAAGGA
GGTGGCCATTACCGATGTGACTTCAAAACTACTTATAAAGCTAAGAAGGTTGTCCAGTTGCCAGACTATC
ACTTTGTGGACCACCACATTGAGATTAAAAGCCACGACAAAGATTACAGTAATGTTAATCTGCATGAGCA
CGCCGAAGCGCATTCTGAGCTGCCGAGGCAGGCCAAGAAGGACGAGCTGTAAGGATCCACCGGATCTAGA
TAACTGATCATAATCAGCCATACCACATTTGTAGAGGTTTTACTTGCTTTAAAAACCTCCCACACCTCCC
CCTGAACCTGAAACATAAATGAATGCATTGTTGTTGTTAACTTGTTTATTGCAGCTTATATGGTTACAAA
TAAAGCATAGCATCACAATTTCACAAATAAAGCATTTTTTCACTGCATTCTAGT
