>Addgene plasmid #57270 | Dronpa-ER-2 | addgene partial sequence | sequence record 116100 | pEXFP-3 5'-CAGGTTCAGGGGGAGGTGTGG-3'
AATGTGGTATGGCTGATTATGATCAGTTATCTAGATCCGGTGGATCCTTACAGCTCGTCCTTCTTGGCCT
GCCTCGGCAGCTCAGAATGCGCTTCGGCGTGCTCATGCAGATTAACATTACTGTAATCTTTGTCGTGGCT
TTTAATCTCAATGTGGTGGTCCACAAAGTGATAGTCTGGCAACTGGACAACCTTCTTAGCTTTATAAGTA
GTTTTGAAGTCACATCGGTAATGGCCACCTCCTTCAAGCGACAGAGCCATGTTAACATCACCCTTCAGCA
CTCCATCACGCACATACAATTTCTCAGTGGATGGCTCCCATTTCACAGTCCTCTTCTGCATAACTGGACC
ATTGGCAGGAAAGTTCACACCATCAAATCGAATTTCATAGATATAACAGTCACCATCCAGGGTTATGTCG
TTTGTCGCGTTACAAATGCCCCCGTCTTCGTAATTCATGCTTCGTTCCCAAGAGTAGCCCTCAGGAAACG
ACTGCTTGAAATAGTCTACTATATTTTCTGGGTATTTGGCGAATACCCTGTTGCCGTAACAGAACACAGT
TGTCAAGATGTCATAGGCGAAAGGCAGAGGTCCGCCTTCTTTGACTTTAAGGTCCATACTCTGTTTTCCC
TCGAAAGGCTTCCCAAGGCCAACTCCTTCAATCGCGAACGGGTGTCCATTTACAGCGCCTTCCATACGCA
GCTTGATCTTCATGTCTGGTTTAATCACACACCGGTCGGCGACGGCCAGGCCGAGGAGGCCGAGCAGCAA
CGGCACGGATAGCAGCATGCTAGCGGATCTGACGGTTCACTAAACCAGCTCTGCTTATATAGACCTCCC
